Addgene plasmid #142911: TFORF2052
Purpose: Lentiviral vector for overexpressing transcription factor ORFs with unique 24-bp barcodes. Barcodes facilitate identification of transcription factors in pooled screens.
Depositing lab: Feng Zhang. Depositing organization: Broad Institute. Publication: A transcription factor atlas of directed differentiation. Joung J, Ma S, Tay T, Geiger-Schuller KR, Kirchgatterer PC, Verdine VK, Guo B, Arias-Garcia MA, Allen WE, Singh A, Kuksenko O, Abudayyeh OO, Gootenberg JS, Fu Z, Macrae RK, Buenrostro JD, Regev A, Zhang F. Cell. 2023 Jan 5;186(1):209-229.e26. doi: 10.1016/j.cell.2022.11.026. PubMed 36608654.
Backbone
  Vector backbone: pLX_TRC317
  Backbone manufacturer: Broad Institute Genetic Perturbation Platform
  Backbone size w/o insert (bp): 8264
  Vector type: Mammalian Expression, Lentiviral
  Selectable markers: Puromycin
Growth in bacteria
  Bacterial resistance: Ampicillin, 100 μg/mL
  Growth temperature: 37°C
  Growth strain: NEB Stable
  Copy number: High Copy
Gene/Insert
  Gene/Insert name: BCL6
  Species: H. sapiens (human)
  Insert size (bp): 2054
  Entrez Gene: BCL6 (a.k.a. BCL5, BCL6A, LAZ3, ZBTB27, ZNF51)
  Promoter: EF1a
  Cloning method: Unknown
  Sequencing primers: 5′ GGGTGGAGACTGAAGTTAGGCCAG; 3′ CACATAGCGTAAAAGGAGCAACATAG
Terms and licenses: Academic/Nonprofit Terms; Industry Terms: Not Available to Industry
Depositor comments: NM_001134738,XM_011513062,ENST00000621333,ENST00000450123 . The transcription factor ORF portion of this plasmid was synthesized by Genewiz. Please test multiple small colonies in case of plasmid recombination. To make this collection available in a timely manner, a portion of this collection was not fully sequenced by Addgene. If an Addgene verified full plasmid sequence is not available, please contact us prior to placing an order to request the full sequence.
How to cite: TFORF2052 was a gift from Feng Zhang (Addgene plasmid # 142911 ; http://n2t.net/addgene:142911 ; RRID:Addgene_142911)
