[The description below was written by a language model from this plasmid's Addgene catalogue record and pLannotate feature annotations shown in this document.]
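Description:
TFORF2052 is a lentiviral mammalian expression plasmid built on the pLX_TRC317 backbone, one member of a barcoded transcription factor ORF collection. It carries the human BCL6 open reading frame, which encodes a zinc-finger transcriptional repressor best known for its role in germinal centre formation. The ORF was made synthetically and corresponds to the transcript isoforms listed in the depositor's comments. In bacteria the plasmid replicates from a high-copy ColE1/pUC-type origin and is selected with ampicillin through the bla gene. An f1 origin and remnants of a lac/lacZα cloning region are also present. The depositor warns that the plasmid can recombine, as is common for LTR-containing vectors.

The viral genome is laid out in third-generation, self-inactivating format. An RSV promoter fused to a truncated HIV-1 5' LTR drives genomic RNA production in packaging cells. It is followed by the Ψ packaging signal with a gag fragment, and then the Rev response element. Next comes an SV40 early promoter driving puromycin N-acetyltransferase, which allows selection of transduced cells, and then a cPPT/CTS element. The strong constitutive EF-1α promoter then drives BCL6, with a WPRE downstream to enhance transcript stability and expression, before the ΔU3 3' LTR and an SV40 polyadenylation signal. According to the catalogue entry, each ORF in the collection is paired with a unique 24-bp barcode. The feature table does not annotate the barcode, although a short U6-like fragment sits between the ORF and the WPRE. The barcode lets the transcription factor be identified by sequencing. The construct is therefore suited to pooled overexpression screens, such as directed differentiation studies, as well as to individual stable BCL6 overexpression.
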