Features (pLannotate 1.2.2; 31 found; start..end, strand, type, name):
      1..1179    +  promoter       EF-1α promoter: strong constitutive promoter for human elongation factor EF-1α
   1196..3145    +  CDS            BCL6 (fragment) (sequence partly withheld): BCL6_HUMAN - Also known as BCL5, LAZ3, ZBTB27, ZNF51. Experimental evidence at protein level: Swiss-Prot protein existence level 1. Transcriptional repressor mainly required for germinal center (GC) formation and antibody affinity maturation which has different mechanisms of action specific to the lineage and biological functions. Forms complexes with different corepressors and histone deacetylases to repress the transcriptional expression of different subsets of target genes. Represses its target genes by binding directly to the DNA sequence 5'-TTCCTAGAA-3' (BCL6-binding site) or indirectly b
   3161..3214    +  promoter       U6 promoter (fragment): RNA polymerase III promoter for human U6 snRNA
   3256..3844    +  misc_feature   WPRE: woodchuck hepatitis virus posttranscriptional regulatory element
   3895..3914    +  misc_feature   cPPT/CTS (fragment): central polypurine tract and central termination sequence of HIV-1
   3916..4149    +  LTR            3' LTR (ΔU3): self-inactivating 3' long terminal repeat (LTR) from HIV-1
   4227..4348    +  polyA_signal   SV40 poly(A) signal: SV40 polyadenylation signal
   4388..4523    +  rep_origin     SV40 ori: SV40 origin of replication
   4544..4562    -  promoter       T7 promoter: promoter for bacteriophage T7 RNA polymerase
   4570..4725    +  CDS            lacZα (fragment): LacZα fragment of β-galactosidase; lacZ fragment
   4730..5158    +  rep_origin     f1 ori (sequence partly withheld): f1 bacteriophage origin of replication; arrow indicates direction of (+) strand synthesis
   5211..5315    +  promoter       AmpR promoter: bla
   5316..6176    +  CDS            AmpR: β-lactamase; bla; confers resistance to ampicillin, carbenicillin, and related antibiotics
   6347..6935    +  rep_origin     ori: high-copy-number ColE1/pMB1/pBR322/pUC origin of replication
   7118..7210    +  CDS            lacI (fragment): lac repressor; lacI; The lac repressor binds to the lac operator to inhibit transcription in E. coli. This inhibition can be relieved by adding lactose or isopropyl-β-D-thiogalactopyranoside (IPTG).
   7223..7244    +  protein_bind   CAP binding site: CAP binding activates transcription in the presence of cAMP. E. coli catabolite activator protein
   7259..7289    +  promoter       lac promoter: promoter for the E. coli lac operon
   7297..7313    +  protein_bind   lac operator: The lac repressor binds to the lac operator to inhibit transcription in E. coli. This inhibition can be relieved by adding lactose or isopropyl-β-D-thiogalactopyranoside (IPTG). lac repressor encoded by lacI
   7358..7376    +  promoter       T3 promoter: promoter for bacteriophage T3 RNA polymerase
   7404..7630    +  promoter       RSV promoter: Rous sarcoma virus enhancer/promoter
   7631..7811    +  LTR            5' LTR (truncated): truncated 5' long terminal repeat (LTR) from HIV-1
   7858..7983    +  misc_feature   HIV-1 Ψ: packaging signal of human immunodeficiency virus type 1
   7967..8330    +  CDS            HIV-1 gag (fragment): gag protein from human immunodeficiency virus 1; gag
   8476..8709    +  misc_feature   RRE: The Rev response element (RRE) of HIV-1 allows for Rev-dependent mRNA export from the nucleus to the cytoplasm.
   9086..9112    +  CDS            Rev (fragment): human immunodeficiency virus 1 (HIV-1) Rev protein; rev; enhances nuclear export of unspliced and incompletely spliced viral mRNAs
   9119..9142    +  promoter       SV40 promoter (fragment): SV40 early promoter
   9143..9214    +  promoter       SV40 promoter (fragment): SV40 enhancer and early promoter
   9238..9373    +  rep_origin     SV40 ori: SV40 origin of replication
   9419..10015   +  CDS            PuroR (fragment): puromycin N-acetyltransferase; pac from Streptomyces; confers resistance to puromycin
  10064..10181   +  misc_feature   cPPT/CTS: central polypurine tract and central termination sequence of HIV-1
  10246..10312   +  CDS            small t antigen (fragment): SV40 (simian virus 40) small t antigen
>Addgene plasmid #142911 | TFORF2052 | addgene full sequence | sequence record 353441 | Addgene NGS Result
GGCTCCGGTGCCCGTCAGTGGGCAGAGCGCACATCGCCCACAGTCCCCGAGAAGTTGGGGGGAGGGGTCG
GCAATTGAACCGGTGCCTAGAGAAGGTGGCGCGGGGTAAACTGGGAAAGTGATGTCGTGTACTGGCTCCG
CCTTTTTCCCGAGGGTGGGGGAGAACCGTATATAAGTGCAGTAGTCGCCGTGAACGTTCTTTTTCGCAAC
GGGTTTGCCGCCAGAACACAGGTAAGTGCCGTGTGTGGTTCCCGCGGGCCTGGCCTCTTTACGGGTTATG
GCCCTTGCGTGCCTTGAATTACTTCCACCTGGCTGCAGTACGTGATTCTTGATCCCGAGCTTCGGGTTGG
AAGTGGGTGGGAGAGTTCGAGGCCTTGCGCTTAAGGAGCCCCTTCGCCTCGTGCTTGAGTTGAGGCCTGG
CCTGGGCGCTGGGGCCGCCGCGTGCGAATCTGGTGGCACCTTCGCGCCTGTCTCGCTGCTTTCGATAAGT
CTCTAGCCATTTAAAATTTTTGATGACCTGCTGCGACGCTTTTTTTCTGGCAAGATAGTCTTGTAAATGC
GGGCCAAGATCTGCACACTGGTATTTCGGTTTTTGGGGCCGCGGGCGGCGACGGGGCCCGTGCGTCCCAG
CGCACATGTTCGGCGAGGCGGGGCCTGCGAGCGCGGCCACCGAGAATCGGACGGGGGTAGTCTCAAGCTG
GCCGGCCTGCTCTGGTGCCTGGCCTCGCGCCGCCGTGTATCGCCCCGCCCTGGGCGGCAAGGCTGGCCCG
GTCGGCACCAGTTGCGTGAGCGGAAAGATGGCCGCTTCCCGGCCCTGCTGCAGGGAGCTCAAAATGGAGG
ACGCGGCGCTCGGGAGAGCGGGCGGGTGAGTCACCCACACAAAGGAAAAGGGCCTTTCCGTCCTCAGCCG
TCGCTTCATGTGACTCCACGGAGTACCGGGCGCCGTCCAGGCACCTCGATTAGTTCTCGAGCTTTTGGAG
TACGTCGTCTTTAGGTTGGGGGGAGGGGTTTTATGCGATGGAGTTTCCCCACACTGAGTGGGTGGAGACT
GAAGTTAGGCCAGCTTGGCACTTGATGTAATTCTCCTTGGAATTTGCCCTTTTTGAGTTTGGATCTTGGT
TCATTCTCAAGCCTCAGACAGTGGTTCAAAGTTTTTTTCTTCCATTTCAGGTGTCGTGAGGCTAGCACCG
CCACCATGGCCTCGCCGGCT
[372 nt withheld, positions 1211-1582]
GCAGAGATGGTTTCTGCCATCAAGCCTCCTCGTGAAGAGTTCCTCAACAGCCGGATGCTGATGCCCCAAG
ACATCATGGCCTATCGGGGTCGTGAGGTGGTGGAGAACAACCTGCCACTGAGGAGCGCCCCTGGGTGTGA
GAGCAGAGCCTTTGCCCCCAGCCTGTACAGTGGCCTGTCCACACCGCCAGCCTCTTATTCCATGTACAGC
CACCTCCCTGTCAGCAGCCTCCTCTTCTCCGATGAGGAGTTTCGGGATGTCCGGATGCCTGTGGCCAACC
CCTTCCCCAAGGAGCGGGCACTCCCATGTGATAGTGCCAGGCCAGTCCCTGGTGAGTACAGCCGGCCGAC
TTTGGAGGTGTCCCCCAATGTGTGCCACAGCAATATCTATTCACCCAAGGAAACAATCCCAGAAGAGGCA
CGAAGTGATATGCACTACAGTGTGGCTGAGGGCCTCAAACCTGCTGCCCCCTCAGCCCGAAATGCCCCCT
ACTTCCCTTGTGACAAGGCCAGCAAAGAAGAAGAGAGACCCTCCTCGGAAGATGAGATTGCCCTGCATTT
CGAGCCCCCCAATGCACCCCTGAACCGGAAGGGTCTGGTTAGTCCACAGAGCCCCCAGAAATCTGACTGC
CAGCCCAACTCGCCCACAGAGTCCTGCAGCAGTAAGAATGCCTGCATCCTCCAGGCTTCTGGCTCCCCTC
CAGCCAAGAGCCCCACTGACCCCAAAGCCTGCAACTGGAAGAAATACAAGTTCATCGTGCTCAACAGCCT
CAACCAGAATGCCAAACCAGAGGGGCCTGAGCAGGCTGAGCTGGGCCGCCTTTCCCCACGAGCCTACACG
GCCCCACCTGCCTGCCAGCCACCCATGGAGCCTGAGAACCTTGACCTCCAGTCCCCAACCAAGCTGAGTG
CCAGCGGGGAGGACTCCACCATCCCACAAGCCAGCCGGCTCAATAACATCGTTAACAGGTCCATGACGGG
CTCTCCCCGCAGCAGCAGCGAGAGCCACTCACCACTCTACATGCACCCCCCGAAGTGCACGTCCTGCGGC
TCTCAGTCCCCACAGCATGCAGAGATGTGCCTCCACACCGCTGGCCCCACGTTCCCTGAGGAGATGGGAG
AGACCCAGTCTGAGTACTCAGATTCTAGCTGTGGTGAGAAACCCTATCGTTGCAACATCTGTGGGGCCCA
GTTCAACCGGCCAGCCAACCTGAAAACCCACACTCGAATTCACTCTGGAGAGAAGCCCTACAAATGCGAA
ACCTGCGGAGCCAGATTTGTACAGGTGGCCCACCTCCGTGCCCATGTGCTTATCCACACTGGTGAGAAGC
CCTATCCCTGTGAAATCTGTGGCACCCGTTTCCGGCACCTTCAGACTCTGAAGAGCCACCTGCGAATCCA
CACAGGAGAGAAACCTTACCATTGTGAGAAGTGTAACCTGCATTTCCGTCACAAAAGCCAGCTGCGACTT
CACTTGCGCCAGAAGCATGGCGCCATCACCAACACCAAGGTGCAATACCGCGTGTCAGCCACTGACCTGC
CTCCGGAGCTCCCCAAAGCCTGCTAGTAATGAACTAGTCCGTAACTTGAAAGTATTTCGATTTCTTGGCT
TTATATATCTTGTGGAAAGGACGAGTTTAAGCTGGGTTGGCCAGTATTACGCGTTAAGTCGACAATCAAC
CTCTGGATTACAAAATTTGTGAAAGATTGACTGGTATTCTTAACTATGTTGCTCCTTTTACGCTATGTGG
ATACGCTGCTTTAATGCCTTTGTATCATGCTATTGCTTCCCGTATGGCTTTCATTTTCTCCTCCTTGTAT
AAATCCTGGTTGCTGTCTCTTTATGAGGAGTTGTGGCCCGTTGTCAGGCAACGTGGCGTGGTGTGCACTG
TGTTTGCTGACGCAACCCCCACTGGTTGGGGCATTGCCACCACCTGTCAGCTCCTTTCCGGGACTTTCGC
TTTCCCCCTCCCTATTGCCACGGCGGAACTCATCGCCGCCTGCCTTGCCCGCTGCTGGACAGGGGCTCGG
CTGTTGGGCACTGACAATTCCGTGGTGTTGTCGGGGAAATCATCGTCCTTTCCTTGGCTGCTCGCCTGTG
TTGCCACCTGGATTCTGCGCGGGACGTCCTTCTGCTACGTCCCTTCGGCCCTCAATCCAGCGGACCTTCC
TTCCCGCGGCCTGCTGCCGGCTCTGCGGCCTCTTCCGCGTCTTCGCCTTCGCCCTCAGACGAGTCGGATC
TCCCTTTGGGCCGCCTCCCCGCGTCGACTTTAAGACCAATGACTTACAAGGCAGCTGTAGATCTTAGCCA
CTTTTTAAAAGAAAAGGGGGGACTGGAAGGGCTAATTCACTCCCAACGAAGACAAGATCTGCTTTTTGCT
TGTACTGGGTCTCTCTGGTTAGACCAGATCTGAGCCTGGGAGCTCTCTGGCTAACTAGGGAACCCACTGC
TTAAGCCTCAATAAAGCTTGCCTTGAGTGCTTCAAGTAGTGTGTGCCCGTCTGTTGTGTGACTCTGGTAA
CTAGAGATCCCTCAGACCCTTTTAGTCAGTGTGGAAAATCTCTAGCAGTACGTATAGTAGTTCATGTCAT
CTTATTATTCAGTATTTATAACTTGCAAAGAAATGAATATCAGAGAGTGAGAGGAACTTGTTTATTGCAG
CTTATAATGGTTACAAATAAAGCAATAGCATCACAAATTTCACAAATAAAGCATTTTTTTCACTGCATTC
TAGTTGTGGTTTGTCCAAACTCATCAATGTATCTTATCATGTCTGGCTCTAGCTATCCCGCCCCTAACTC
CGCCCATCCCGCCCCTAACTCCGCCCAGTTCCGCCCATTCTCCGCCCCATGGCTGACTAATTTTTTTTAT
TTATGCAGAGGCCGAGGCCGCCTCGGCCTCTGAGCTATTCCAGAAGTAGTGAGGAGGCTTTTTTGGAGGC
CTAGGGACGTACCCAATTCGCCCTATAGTGAGTCGTATTACGCGCGCTCACTGGCCGTCGTTTTACAACG
TCGTGACTGGGAAAACCCTGGCGTTACCCAACTTAATCGCCTTGCAGCACATCCCCCTTTCGCCAGCTGG
CGTAATAGCGAAGAGGCCCGCACCGATCGCCCTTCCCAACAGTTGCGCAGCCTGAATGGCGAATGGG
[124 nt withheld, positions 4730-4853]
C
[91 nt withheld, positions 4855-4945]
A
[49 nt withheld, positions 4947-4995]
CCTTTGACGTTGGAGTCCACGTTCTTT
[37 nt withheld, positions 5023-5059]
ACCCTATCTCGGTCTATTCTTTTGATTTATAAGGGATTTTGCCGATTTCGGCCTATTGGTTAAAAAATGA
GCTGATTTAACAAAAATTTAACGCGAATTTTAACAAAATATTAACGCTTACAATTTAGGTGGCACTTTTC
GGGGAAATGTGCGCGGAACCCCTATTTGTTTATTTTTCTAAATACATTCAAATATGTATCCGCTCATGAG
ACAATAACCCTGATAAATGCTTCAATAATATTGAAAAAGGAAGAGTATGAGTATTCAACATTTCCGTGTC
GCCCTTATTCCCTTTTTTGCGGCATTTTGCCTTCCTGTTTTTGCTCACCCAGAAACGCTGGTGAAAGTAA
AAGATGCTGAAGATCAGTTGGGTGCACGAGTGGGTTACATCGAACTGGATCTCAACAGCGGTAAGATCCT
TGAGAGTTTTCGCCCCGAAGAACGTTTTCCAATGATGAGCACTTTTAAAGTTCTGCTATGTGGCGCGGTA
TTATCCCGTATTGACGCCGGGCAAGAGCAACTCGGTCGCCGCATACACTATTCTCAGAATGACTTGGTTG
AGTACTCACCAGTCACAGAAAAGCATCTTACGGATGGCATGACAGTAAGAGAATTATGCAGTGCTGCCAT
AACCATGAGTGATAACACTGCGGCCAACTTACTTCTGACAACGATCGGAGGACCGAAGGAGCTAACCGCT
TTTTTGCACAACATGGGGGATCATGTAACTCGCCTTGATCGTTGGGAACCGGAGCTGAATGAAGCCATAC
CAAACGACGAGCGTGACACCACGATGCCTGTAGCAATGGCAACAACGTTGCGCAAACTATTAACTGGCGA
ACTACTTACTCTAGCTTCCCGGCAACAATTAATAGACTGGATGGAGGCGGATAAAGTTGCAGGACCACTT
CTGCGCTCGGCCCTTCCGGCTGGCTGGTTTATTGCTGATAAATCTGGAGCCGGTGAGCGTGGGTCTCGCG
GTATCATTGCAGCACTGGGGCCAGATGGTAAGCCCTCCCGTATCGTAGTTATCTACACGACGGGGAGTCA
GGCAACTATGGATGAACGAAATAGACAGATCGCTGAGATAGGTGCCTCACTGATTAAGCATTGGTAACTG
TCAGACCAAGTTTACTCATATATACTTTAGATTGATTTAAAACTTCATTTTTAATTTAAAAGGATCTAGG
TGAAGATCCTTTTTGATAATCTCATGACCAAAATCCCTTAACGTGAGTTTTCGTTCCACTGAGCGTCAGA
CCCCGTAGAAAAGATCAAAGGATCTTCTTGAGATCCTTTTTTTCTGCGCGTAATCTGCTGCTTGCAAACA
AAAAAACCACCGCTACCAGCGGTGGTTTGTTTGCCGGATCAAGAGCTACCAACTCTTTTTCCGAAGGTAA
CTGGCTTCAGCAGAGCGCAGATACCAAATACTGTTCTTCTAGTGTAGCCGTAGTTAGGCCACCACTTCAA
GAACTCTGTAGCACCGCCTACATACCTCGCTCTGCTAATCCTGTTACCAGTGGCTGCTGCCAGTGGCGAT
AAGTCGTGTCTTACCGGGTTGGACTCAAGACGATAGTTACCGGATAAGGCGCAGCGGTCGGGCTGAACGG
GGGGTTCGTGCACACAGCCCAGCTTGGAGCGAACGACCTACACCGAACTGAGATACCTACAGCGTGAGCT
ATGAGAAAGCGCCACGCTTCCCGAAGGGAGAAAGGCGGACAGGTATCCGGTAAGCGGCAGGGTCGGAACA
GGAGAGCGCACGAGGGAGCTTCCAGGGGGAAACGCCTGGTATCTTTATAGTCCTGTCGGGTTTCGCCACC
TCTGACTTGAGCGTCGATTTTTGTGATGCTCGTCAGGGGGGCGGAGCCTATGGAAAAACGCCAGCAACGC
GGCCTTTTTACGGTTCCTGGCCTTTTGCTGGCCTTTTGCTCACATGTTCTTTCCTGCGTTATCCCCTGAT
TCTGTGGATAACCGTATTACCGCCTTTGAGTGAGCTGATACCGCTCGCCGCAGCCGAACGACCGAGCGCA
GCGAGTCAGTGAGCGAGGAAGCGGAAGAGCGCCCAATACGCAAACCGCCTCTCCCCGCGCGTTGGCCGAT
TCATTAATGCAGCTGGCACGACAGGTTTCCCGACTGGAAAGCGGGCAGTGAGCGCAACGCAATTAATGTG
AGTTAGCTCACTCATTAGGCACCCCAGGCTTTACACTTTATGCTTCCGGCTCGTATGTTGTGTGGAATTG
TGAGCGGATAACAATTTCACACAGGAAACAGCTATGACCATGATTACGCCAAGCGCGCAATTAACCCTCA
CTAAAGGGAACAAAAGCTGGAGCTGCAAGCTTAATGTAGTCTTATGCAATACTCTTGTAGTCTTGCAACA
TGGTAACGATGAGTTAGCAACATGCCTTACAAGGAGAGAAAAAGCACCGTGCATGCCGATTGGTGGAAGT
AAGGTGGTACGATCGTGCCTTATTAGGAAGGCAACAGACGGGTCTGACATGGATTGGACGAACCACTGAA
TTGCCGCATTGCAGAGATATTGTATTTAAGTGCCTAGCTCGATACATAAACGGGTCTCTCTGGTTAGACC
AGATCTGAGCCTGGGAGCTCTCTGGCTAACTAGGGAACCCACTGCTTAAGCCTCAATAAAGCTTGCCTTG
AGTGCTTCAAGTAGTGTGTGCCCGTCTGTTGTGTGACTCTGGTAACTAGAGATCCCTCAGACCCTTTTAG
TCAGTGTGGAAAATCTCTAGCAGTGGCGCCCGAACAGGGACTTGAAAGCGAAAGGGAAACCAGAGGAGCT
CTCTCGACGCAGGACTCGGCTTGCTGAAGCGCGCACGGCAAGAGGCGAGGGGCGGCGACTGGTGAGTACG
CCAAAAATTTTGACTAGCGGAGGCTAGAAGGAGAGAGATGGGTGCGAGAGCGTCAGTATTAAGCGGGGGA
GAATTAGATCGCGATGGGAAAAAATTCGGTTAAGGCCAGGGGGAAAGAAAAAATATAAATTAAAACATAT
AGTATGGGCAAGCAGGGAGCTAGAACGATTCGCAGTTAATCCTGGCCTGTTAGAAACATCAGAAGGCTGT
AGACAAATACTGGGACAGCTACAACCATCCCTTCAGACAGGATCAGAAGAACTTAGATCATTATATAATA
CAGTAGCAACCCTCTATTGTGTGCATCAAAGGATAGAGATAAAAGACACCAAGGAAGCTTTAGACAAGAT
AGAGGAAGAGCAAAACAAAAGTAAGACCACCGCACAGCAAGCGGCCGCTGATCTTCAGACCTGGAGGAGG
AGATATGAGGGACAATTGGAGAAGTGAATTATATAAATATAAAGTAGTAAAAATTGAACCATTAGGAGTA
GCACCCACCAAGGCAAAGAGAAGAGTGGTGCAGAGAGAAAAAAGAGCAGTGGGAATAGGAGCTTTGTTCC
TTGGGTTCTTGGGAGCAGCAGGAAGCACTATGGGCGCAGCGTCAATGACGCTGACGGTACAGGCCAGACA
ATTATTGTCTGGTATAGTGCAGCAGCAGAACAATTTGCTGAGGGCTATTGAGGCGCAACAGCATCTGTTG
CAACTCACAGTCTGGGGCATCAAGCAGCTCCAGGCAAGAATCCTGGCTGTGGAAAGATACCTAAAGGATC
AACAGCTCCTGGGGATTTGGGGTTGCTCTGGAAAACTCATTTGCACCACTGCTGTGCCTTGGAATGCTAG
TTGGAGTAATAAATCTCTGGAACAGATTTGGAATCACACGACCTGGATGGAGTGGGACAGAGAAATTAAC
AATTACACAAGCTTAATACACTCCTTAATTGAAGAATCGCAAAACCAGCAAGAAAAGAATGAACAAGAAT
TATTGGAATTAGATAAATGGGCAAGTTTGTGGAATTGGTTTAACATAACAAATTGGCTGTGGTATATAAA
ATTATTCATAATGATAGTAGGAGGCTTGGTAGGTTTAAGAATAGTTTTTGCTGTACTTTCTATAGTGAAT
AGAGTTAGGCAGGGATATTCACCATTATCGTTTCAGACCCACCTCCCAACCCCGAGGGGACCCATGCATT
GCATCTCAATTAGTCAGCAACCAGGTGTGGAAAGTCCCCAGGCTCCCCAGCAGGCAGAAGTATGCAAAGC
ATGCGTCTCAATTAGTCAGCAACCATAGTCCCGCCCCTAACTCCGCCCATCCCGCCCCTAACTCCGCCCA
GTTCCGCCCATTCTCCGCCCCATGGCTGACTAATTTTTTTTATTTATGCAGAGGCCGAGGCCGCCTCGGC
CTCTGAGCTATTCCAGAAGTAGTGAGGAGGCTTTTTTGGAGGCCTAGGCTTTTGCAAAAAGCTTTCTAGA
GGTACCACCGGAGCTTACCATGACCGAGTACAAGCCCACGGTGCGCCTCGCCACCCGCGACGACGTCCCC
AGGGCCGTACGCACCCTCGCCGCCGCGTTCGCCGACTACCCCGCCACGCGCCACACCGTCGATCCGGACC
GCCACATCGAGCGGGTCACCGAGCTGCAAGAACTCTTCCTCACGCGCGTCGGGCTCGACATCGGCAAGGT
GTGGGTCGCGGACGACGGCGCCGCCGTGGCGGTCTGGACCACGCCGGAGAGCGTCGAAGCGGGGGCGGTG
TTCGCCGAGATCGGCCCGCGCATGGCCGAGTTGAGCGGTTCCCGGCTGGCCGCGCAGCAACAGATGGAAG
GCCTCCTGGCGCCGCACCGGCCCAAGGAGCCCGCGTGGTTCCTGGCCACCGTCGGCGTCTCGCCCGACCA
CCAGGGCAAGGGTCTGGGCAGCGCCGTCGTGCTCCCCGGAGTGGAGGCGGCCGAGCGCGCCGGGGTGCCC
GCCTTCCTGGAGACCTCCGCGCCCCGCAACCTCCCCTTCTACGAGCGGCTCGGCTTCACCGTCACCGCCG
ACGTCGAGGTGCCCGAAGGACCGCGCACCTGGTGCATGACCCGCAAGCCCGGTGCCAGTTAACGAATTCT
AGATCTTGAGACAAATGGCAGTATTCATCCACAATTTTAAAAGAAAAGGGGGGATTGGGGGGTACAGTGC
AGGGGAAAGAATAGTAGACATAATAGCAACAGACATACAAACTAAAGAATTACAAAAACAAATTACAAAA
ATTCAAAATTTTCGGGTTTATTACAGGGACAGCAGAGATCCACTTTGGCGCCGGCTCGAGGCCTGCAGGT
GCAAAGATGGATAAAGTTTTAAACAGAGAGGAATCTTTGCAGCTAATGGACCTTCTAGGTCTTGAAAGGA
GTGGGAATT
