>Addgene plasmid #142911 | TFORF2052 | depositor partial sequence | sequence record 280871 | Insert
ACCGCCACCATGGCCTCGCCGGCT
[372 nt withheld, positions 25-396]
GCAGAGATGGTTTCTGCCATCAAGCCTCCTCGTGAAGAGTTCCTCAACAGCCGGATGCTGATGCCCCAAG
ACATCATGGCCTATCGGGGTCGTGAGGTGGTGGAGAACAACCTGCCACTGAGGAGCGCCCCTGGGTGTGA
GAGCAGAGCCTTTGCCCCCAGCCTGTACAGTGGCCTGTCCACACCGCCAGCCTCTTATTCCATGTACAGC
CACCTCCCTGTCAGCAGCCTCCTCTTCTCCGATGAGGAGTTTCGGGATGTCCGGATGCCTGTGGCCAACC
CCTTCCCCAAGGAGCGGGCACTCCCATGTGATAGTGCCAGGCCAGTCCCTGGTGAGTACAGCCGGCCGAC
TTTGGAGGTGTCCCCCAATGTGTGCCACAGCAATATCTATTCACCCAAGGAAACAATCCCAGAAGAGGCA
CGAAGTGATATGCACTACAGTGTGGCTGAGGGCCTCAAACCTGCTGCCCCCTCAGCCCGAAATGCCCCCT
ACTTCCCTTGTGACAAGGCCAGCAAAGAAGAAGAGAGACCCTCCTCGGAAGATGAGATTGCCCTGCATTT
CGAGCCCCCCAATGCACCCCTGAACCGGAAGGGTCTGGTTAGTCCACAGAGCCCCCAGAAATCTGACTGC
CAGCCCAACTCGCCCACAGAGTCCTGCAGCAGTAAGAATGCCTGCATCCTCCAGGCTTCTGGCTCCCCTC
CAGCCAAGAGCCCCACTGACCCCAAAGCCTGCAACTGGAAGAAATACAAGTTCATCGTGCTCAACAGCCT
CAACCAGAATGCCAAACCAGAGGGGCCTGAGCAGGCTGAGCTGGGCCGCCTTTCCCCACGAGCCTACACG
GCCCCACCTGCCTGCCAGCCACCCATGGAGCCTGAGAACCTTGACCTCCAGTCCCCAACCAAGCTGAGTG
CCAGCGGGGAGGACTCCACCATCCCACAAGCCAGCCGGCTCAATAACATCGTTAACAGGTCCATGACGGG
CTCTCCCCGCAGCAGCAGCGAGAGCCACTCACCACTCTACATGCACCCCCCGAAGTGCACGTCCTGCGGC
TCTCAGTCCCCACAGCATGCAGAGATGTGCCTCCACACCGCTGGCCCCACGTTCCCTGAGGAGATGGGAG
AGACCCAGTCTGAGTACTCAGATTCTAGCTGTGGTGAGAAACCCTATCGTTGCAACATCTGTGGGGCCCA
GTTCAACCGGCCAGCCAACCTGAAAACCCACACTCGAATTCACTCTGGAGAGAAGCCCTACAAATGCGAA
ACCTGCGGAGCCAGATTTGTACAGGTGGCCCACCTCCGTGCCCATGTGCTTATCCACACTGGTGAGAAGC
CCTATCCCTGTGAAATCTGTGGCACCCGTTTCCGGCACCTTCAGACTCTGAAGAGCCACCTGCGAATCCA
CACAGGAGAGAAACCTTACCATTGTGAGAAGTGTAACCTGCATTTCCGTCACAAAAGCCAGCTGCGACTT
CACTTGCGCCAGAAGCATGGCGCCATCACCAACACCAAGGTGCAATACCGCGTGTCAGCCACTGACCTGC
CTCCGGAGCTCCCCAAAGCCTGCTAGTAATGAACTAGTCCGTAACTTGAAAGTATTTCGATTTCTTGGCT
TTATATATCTTGTGGAAAGGACGAGTTTAAGCTGGGTTGGCCAGTATT
