>Addgene plasmid #142911 | TFORF2052 | depositor partial sequence | sequence record 280872 | Barcode
GTTTAAGCTGGGTTGGCCAGTATT
